>Addgene plasmid #182443 | pcDNA3.1-hSyncytin-1(deltaFP) | addgene full sequence | sequence record 357706 | Addgene NGS Result
GACGGATCGGGAGATCTCCCGATCCCCTATGGTGCACTCTCAGTACAATCTGCTCTGATGCCGCATAGTT
AAGCCAGTATCTGCTCCCTGCTTGTGTGTTGGAGGTCGCTGAGTAGTGCGCGAGCAAAATTTAAGCTACA
ACAAGGCAAGGCTTGACCGACAATTGCATGAAGAATCTGCTTAGGGTTAGGCGTTTTGCGCTGCTTCGCG
ATGTACGGGCCAGATATACGCGTTGACATTGATTATTGACTAGTTATTAATAGTAATCAATTACGGGGTC
ATTAGTTCATAGCCCATATATGGAGTTCCGCGTTACATAACTTACGGTAAATGGCCCGCCTGGCTGACCG
CCCAACGACCCCCGCCCATTGACGTCAATAATGACGTATGTTCCCATAGTAACGCCAATAGGGACTTTCC
ATTGACGTCAATGGGTGGAGTATTTACGGTAAACTGCCCACTTGGCAGTACATCAAGTGTATCATATGCC
AAGTACGCCCCCTATTGACGTCAATGACGGTAAATGGCCCGCCTGGCATTATGCCCAGTACATGACCTTA
TGGGACTTTCCTACTTGGCAGTACATCTACGTATTAGTCATCGCTATTACCATGGTGATGCGGTTTTGGC
AGTACATCAATGGGCGTGGATAGCGGTTTGACTCACGGGGATTTCCAAGTCTCCACCCCATTGACGTCAA
TGGGAGTTTGTTTTGGCACCAAAATCAACGGGACTTTCCAAAATGTCGTAACAACTCCGCCCCATTGACG
CAAATGGGCGGTAGGCGTGTACGGTGGGAGGTCTATATAAGCAGAGCTCTCTGGCTAACTAGAGAACCCA
CTGCTTACTGGCTTATCGAAATTAATACGACTCACTATAGGGAGACCCAAGCTGGCTAGCGTTTAAACTT
AAGCTTGGTACCGAGCTCGGATCCACTAGTCCAGTGTGGTGGAATTCTGCAGATATCCAGCACAGTGGCG
GCCGCGCCACCATGGCTCTGCCCTACCACATCTTTCTGTTCACCGTCCTGCTGCCCTCCTTCACACTGAC
TGCCCCCCCACCCTGTCGCTGTATGACCAGCTCCTCTCCCTACCAGGAGTTCCTGTGGAGGATGCAGCGG
CCCGGAAACATCGACGCACCAAGCTATAGGAGCCTGTCCAAGGGCACCCCCACCTTCACCGCCCACACAC
ACATGCCACGCAATTGCTACCACAGCGCCACCCTGTGCATGCACGCCAACACACACTATTGGACCGGCAA
GATGATCAATCCATCCTGCCCTGGAGGCCTGGGAGTGACCGTGTGCTGGACCTACTTCACACAGACCGGA
ATGTCTGACGGAGGAGGAGTGCAGGATCAGGCAAGGGAGAAGCACGTGAAGGAAGTGATCTCCCAGCTGA
CAAGAGTGCACGGCACCAGCTCCCCTTATAAGGGCCTGGATCTGTCTAAGCTGCACGAGACACTGCGGAC
ACACACCAGACTGGTGTCTCTGTTTAACACCACACTGACAGGCCTGCACGAGGTGAGCGCCCAGAACCCA
ACCAATTGCTGGATCTGTCTGCCCCTGAACTTCAGGCCTTACGTGTCCATCCCTGTGCCAGAGCAGTGGA
ACAATTTTTCTACAGAGATCAATACCACAAGCGTGCTGGTGGGACCACTGGTGTCCAACCTGGAGATCAC
ACACACCTCTAATCTGACCTGCGTGAAGTTCAGCAACACCACATATACCACAAATTCCCAGTGCATCCGG
TGGGTGACACCCCCTACCCAGATCGTGTGCCTGCCTTCCGGCATCTTCTTCGTGTGCGGCACCTCTGCCT
ACAGATGTCTGAACGGCTCTAGCGAGAGCATGTGCTTCCTGTCCTTTCTGGTGCCACCCATGACAATCTA
TACCGAGCAGGACCTGTACTCCTATGTGATCTCTAAGCCCAGGAATAAGCGCGTGCCAATCACCACATCT
ACCCAGTTTTACTATAAGCTGAGCCAGGAGCTGAACGGCGACATGGAGAGGGTGGCCGATAGCCTGGTGA
CCCTGCAGGACCAGCTGAACTCCCTGGCCGCCGTGGTGCTGCAGAATCGGAGAGCCCTGGATCTGCTGAC
AGCAGAGAGGGGAGGAACCTGCCTGTTTCTGGGCGAGGAGTGCTGTTACTATGTGAACCAGAGCGGCATC
GTGACAGAGAAGGTGAAGGAGATCAGGGACCGCATCCAGAGGAGGGCAGAGGAGCTGAGGAATACCGGAC
CATGGGGCCTGCTGTCCCAGTGGATGCCCTGGATCCTGCCTTTCCTGGGCCCACTGGCCGCCATCATCCT
GCTGCTGCTGTTCGGCCCCTGTATCTTTAACCTGCTGGTGAATTTCGTGAGCTCTAGAATCGAGGCCGTG
AAGCTGCAGATGGAGCCCAAGATGCAGAGCAAGACAAAGATCTACAGACGGCCCCTGGATAGGCCTGCAT
CTCCACGCAGCGACGTGAATGATATCAAGGGCACCCCCCCTGAGGAAATCTCCGCCGCCCAGCCCCTGCT
GCGCCCAAACAGTGCCGGGTCATCCTGACTCGAGTCTAGAGGGCCCGTTTAAACCCGCTGATCAGCCTCG
ACTGTGCCTTCTAGTTGCCAGCCATCTGTTGTTTGCCCCTCCCCCGTGCCTTCCTTGACCCTGGAAGGTG
CCACTCCCACTGTCCTTTCCTAATAAAATGAGGAAATTGCATCGCATTGTCTGAGTAGGTGTCATTCTAT
TCTGGGGGGTGGGGTGGGGCAGGACAGCAAGGGGGAGGATTGGGAAGACAATAGCAGGCATGCTGGGGAT
GCGGTGGGCTCTATGGCTTCTGAGGCGGAAAGAACCAGCTGGGGCTCTAGGGGGTATCCCC
[124 nt withheld, positions 2862-2985]
C
[91 nt withheld, positions 2987-3077]
A
[49 nt withheld, positions 3079-3127]
CCTTTGACGTTGGAGTCCACGTTCTTT
[37 nt withheld, positions 3155-3191]
ACCCTATCTCGGTCTATTCTTTTGATTTATAAGGGATTTTGCCGATTTCGGCCTATTGGTTAAAAAATGA
GTTGATTTAACAAAAATTTAACGCGAATTAATTCTGTGGAATGTGTGTCAGTTAGGGTGTGGAAAGTCCC
CAGGCTCCCCAGCAGGCAGAAGTATGCAAAGCATGCATCTCAATTAGTCAGCAACCAGGTGTGGAAAGTC
CCCAGGCTCCCCAGCAGGCAGAAGTATGCAAAGCATGCATCTCAATTAGTCAGCAACCATAGTCCCGCCC
CTAACTCCGCCCATCCCGCCCCTAACTCCGCCCAGTTCCGCCCATTCTCCGCCCCATGGCTGACTAATTT
TTTTTATTTATGCAGAGGCCGAGGCCGCCTCTGCCTCTGAGCTATTCCAGAAGTAGTGAGGAGGCTTTTT
TGGAGGCCTAGGCTTTTGCAAAAAGCTCCCGGGAGCTTGTATATCCATTTTCGGATCTGATCAAGAGACA
GGATGAGGATCGTTTCGCATGATTGAACAAGATGGATTGCACGCAGGTTCTCCGGCCGCTTGGGTGGAGA
GGCTATTCGGCTATGACTGGGCACAACAGACAATCGGCTGCTCTGATGCCGCCGTGTTCCGGCTGTCAGC
GCAGGGGCGCCCGGTTCTTTTTGTCAAGACCGACCTGTCCGGTGCCCTGAATGAACTGCAGGACGAGGCA
GCGCGGCTATCGTGGCTGGCCACGACGGGCGTTCCTTGCGCAGCTGTGCTCGACGTTGTCACTGAAGCGG
GAAGGGACTGGCTGCTATTGGGCGAAGTGCCGGGGCAGGATCTCCTGTCATCTCACCTTGCTCCTGCCGA
GAAAGTATCCATCATGGCTGATGCAATGCGGCGGCTGCATACGCTTGATCCGGCTACCTGCCCATTCGAC
CACCAAGCGAAACATCGCATCGAGCGAGCACGTACTCGGATGGAAGCCGGTCTTGTCGATCAGGATGATC
TGGACGAAGAGCATCAGGGGCTCGCGCCAGCCGAACTGTTCGCCAGGCTCAAGGCGCGCATGCCCGACGG
CGAGGATCTCGTCGTGACCCATGGCGATGCCTGCTTGCCGAATATCATGGTGGAAAATGGCCGCTTTTCT
GGATTCATCGACTGTGGCCGGCTGGGTGTGGCGGACCGCTATCAGGACATAGCGTTGGCTACCCGTGATA
TTGCTGAAGAGCTTGGCGGCGAATGGGCTGACCGCTTCCTCGTGCTTTACGGTATCGCCGCTCCCGATTC
GCAGCGCATCGCCTTCTATCGCCTTCTTGACGAGTTCTTCTGAGCGGGACTCTGGGGTTCGAAATGACCG
ACCAAGCGACGCCCAACCTGCCATCACGAGATTTCGATTCCACCGCCGCCTTCTATGAAAGGTTGGGCTT
CGGAATCGTTTTCCGGGACGCCGGCTGGATGATCCTCCAGCGCGGGGATCTCATGCTGGAGTTCTTCGCC
CACCCCAACTTGTTTATTGCAGCTTATAATGGTTACAAATAAAGCAATAGCATCACAAATTTCACAAATA
AAGCATTTTTTTCACTGCATTCTAGTTGTGGTTTGTCCAAACTCATCAATGTATCTTATCATGTCTGTAT
ACCGTCGACCTCTAGCTAGAGCTTGGCGTAATCATGGTCATAGCTGTTTCCTGTGTGAAATTGTTATCCG
CTCACAATTCCACACAACATACGAGCCGGAAGCATAAAGTGTAAAGCCTGGGGTGCCTAATGAGTGAGCT
AACTCACATTAATTGCGTTGCGCTCACTGCCCGCTTTCCAGTCGGGAAACCTGTCGTGCCAGCTGCATTA
ATGAATCGGCCAACGCGCGGGGAGAGGCGGTTTGCGTATTGGGCGCTCTTCCGCTTCCTCGCTCACTGAC
TCGCTGCGCTCGGTCGTTCGGCTGCGGCGAGCGGTATCAGCTCACTCAAAGGCGGTAATACGGTTATCCA
CAGAATCAGGGGATAACGCAGGAAAGAACATGTGAGCAAAAGGCCAGCAAAAGGCCAGGAACCGTAAAAA
GGCCGCGTTGCTGGCGTTTTTCCATAGGCTCCGCCCCCCTGACGAGCATCACAAAAATCGACGCTCAAGT
CAGAGGTGGCGAAACCCGACAGGACTATAAAGATACCAGGCGTTTCCCCCTGGAAGCTCCCTCGTGCGCT
CTCCTGTTCCGACCCTGCCGCTTACCGGATACCTGTCCGCCTTTCTCCCTTCGGGAAGCGTGGCGCTTTC
TCATAGCTCACGCTGTAGGTATCTCAGTTCGGTGTAGGTCGTTCGCTCCAAGCTGGGCTGTGTGCACGAA
CCCCCCGTTCAGCCCGACCGCTGCGCCTTATCCGGTAACTATCGTCTTGAGTCCAACCCGGTAAGACACG
ACTTATCGCCACTGGCAGCAGCCACTGGTAACAGGATTAGCAGAGCGAGGTATGTAGGCGGTGCTACAGA
GTTCTTGAAGTGGTGGCCTAACTACGGCTACACTAGAAGAACAGTATTTGGTATCTGCGCTCTGCTGAAG
CCAGTTACCTTCGGAAAAAGAGTTGGTAGCTCTTGATCCGGCAAACAAACCACCGCTGGTAGCGGTGGTT
TTTTTGTTTGCAAGCAGCAGATTACGCGCAGAAAAAAAGGATCTCAAGAAGATCCTTTGATCTTTTCTAC
GGGGTCTGACGCTCAGTGGAACGAAAACTCACGTTAAGGGATTTTGGTCATGAGATTATCAAAAAGGATC
TTCACCTAGATCCTTTTAAATTAAAAATGAAGTTTTAAATCAATCTAAAGTATATATGAGTAAACTTGGT
CTGACAGTTACCAATGCTTAATCAGTGAGGCACCTATCTCAGCGATCTGTCTATTTCGTTCATCCATAGT
TGCCTGACTCCCCGTCGTGTAGATAACTACGATACGGGAGGGCTTACCATCTGGCCCCAGTGCTGCAATG
ATACCGCGAGACCCACGCTCACCGGCTCCAGATTTATCAGCAATAAACCAGCCAGCCGGAAGGGCCGAGC
GCAGAAGTGGTCCTGCAACTTTATCCGCCTCCATCCAGTCTATTAATTGTTGCCGGGAAGCTAGAGTAAG
TAGTTCGCCAGTTAATAGTTTGCGCAACGTTGTTGCCATTGCTACAGGCATCGTGGTGTCACGCTCGTCG
TTTGGTATGGCTTCATTCAGCTCCGGTTCCCAACGATCAAGGCGAGTTACATGATCCCCCATGTTGTGCA
AAAAAGCGGTTAGCTCCTTCGGTCCTCCGATCGTTGTCAGAAGTAAGTTGGCCGCAGTGTTATCACTCAT
GGTTATGGCAGCACTGCATAATTCTCTTACTGTCATGCCATCCGTAAGATGCTTTTCTGTGACTGGTGAG
TACTCAACCAAGTCATTCTGAGAATAGTGTATGCGGCGACCGAGTTGCTCTTGCCCGGCGTCAATACGGG
ATAATACCGCGCCACATAGCAGAACTTTAAAAGTGCTCATCATTGGAAAACGTTCTTCGGGGCGAAAACT
CTCAAGGATCTTACCGCTGTTGAGATCCAGTTCGATGTAACCCACTCGTGCACCCAACTGATCTTCAGCA
TCTTTTACTTTCACCAGCGTTTCTGGGTGAGCAAAAACAGGAAGGCAAAATGCCGCAAAAAAGGGAATAA
GGGCGACACGGAAATGTTGAATACTCATACTCTTCCTTTTTCAATATTATTGAAGCATTTATCAGGGTTA
TTGTCTCATGAGCGGATACATATTTGAATGTATTTAGAAAAATAAACAAATAGGGGTTCCGCGCACATTT
CCCCGAAAAGTGCCACCTGACGTC
Features (pLannotate 1.2.2; 20 found; start..end, strand, type, name):
     28..80      -  misc_feature   bom (fragment): basis of mobility region from pBR322
    235..614     +  enhancer       CMV enhancer: human cytomegalovirus immediate early enhancer
    615..818     +  promoter       CMV promoter: human cytomegalovirus (CMV) immediate early promoter
    814..847     +  LTR            5' LTR (truncated) (fragment): truncated 5' long terminal repeat (LTR) from HIV-1
    863..881     +  promoter       T7 promoter: promoter for bacteriophage T7 RNA polymerase
    992..2545    +  CDS            ERVW-1: SYCY1_HUMAN - Also known as ERVWE1. Experimental evidence at protein level: Swiss-Prot protein existence level 1. Endogenous envelope proteins may have kept, lost or modified their original function during evolution. Retroviral envelope proteins mediate receptor recognition and membrane fusion during early infection. The surface protein (SU) mediates receptor recognition, while the transmembrane protein (TM) acts as a class I viral fusion protein. The protein may have at least 3 conformational states: pre- fusion native state, pre-hairpin intermediate state, and post-fusion hairpin state. Duri
   2592..2816    +  polyA_signal   bGH poly(A) signal: bovine growth hormone polyadenylation signal
   2820..2841    +  promoter       SV40 promoter (fragment): SV40 enhancer and early promoter
   2862..3220    +  rep_origin     f1 ori (sequence partly withheld): f1 bacteriophage origin of replication; arrow indicates direction of (+) strand synthesis
   3304..3633    +  promoter       SV40 promoter: SV40 enhancer and early promoter
   3700..4491    +  CDS            neo: KKA2_KLEPN - Also known as kan, nptII. Experimental evidence at protein level: Swiss-Prot protein existence level 1. Resistance to kanamycin, neomycin, paromomycin, ribostamycin, butirosin and gentamicin B. From Klebsiella pneumoniae.
   4515..4673    +  CDS            ble (fragment): BLE_KLEPN - Experimental evidence at protein level: Swiss-Prot protein existence level 1. Binding protein with a strong affinity to the bleomycin family of antibiotics. Binds to CL990; an antimitotic-antibiotic compound. From Klebsiella pneumoniae.
   4668..4789    +  polyA_signal   SV40 poly(A) signal: SV40 polyadenylation signal
   4862..4878    -  protein_bind   lac operator: The lac repressor binds to the lac operator to inhibit transcription in E. coli. This inhibition can be relieved by adding lactose or isopropyl-β-D-thiogalactopyranoside (IPTG). lac repressor encoded by lacI
   4886..4916    -  promoter       lac promoter: promoter for the E. coli lac operon
   4931..4952    -  protein_bind   CAP binding site: CAP binding activates transcription in the presence of cAMP. E. coli catabolite activator protein
   4965..5057    -  CDS            lacI (fragment): lac repressor; lacI; The lac repressor binds to the lac operator to inhibit transcription in E. coli. This inhibition can be relieved by adding lactose or isopropyl-β-D-thiogalactopyranoside (IPTG).
   5240..5828    -  rep_origin     ori: high-copy-number ColE1/pMB1/pBR322/pUC origin of replication
   5999..6859    -  CDS            AmpR: β-lactamase; bla; confers resistance to ampicillin, carbenicillin, and related antibiotics
   6860..6964    -  promoter       AmpR promoter: bla
