[The description below was written by a language model from this plasmid's Addgene catalogue record and pLannotate feature annotations shown in this document.]
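Description:
pcDNA3.1-hSyncytin-1(deltaFP) is a mammalian expression plasmid built on the pcDNA3.1 backbone that encodes a mutant form of human syncytin-1 (ERVW-1), the envelope glycoprotein of the endogenous retrovirus HERV-W. The insert, introduced by Gibson cloning, lacks the fusion peptide (residues 320-340). Syncytin-1 consists of a surface subunit that recognises the receptor and a transmembrane subunit that acts as a class I viral fusion protein. Removing the fusion peptide, the segment normally inserted into the target membrane, would be expected to abolish fusogenic activity while leaving the rest of the protein intact. The record does not state the intended application, but such a construct would typically serve as a fusion-defective control alongside wild-type syncytin-1 in cell-cell or membrane fusion studies.

The coding sequence is driven by the human cytomegalovirus immediate-early enhancer and promoter and terminated by the bovine growth hormone polyadenylation signal. A T7 promoter sits upstream of the insert and could permit in vitro transcription. No epitope tag or reporter is annotated. A separate cassette places the neomycin phosphotransferase gene under the SV40 early promoter with an SV40 polyadenylation signal, allowing G418 selection of stably transfected mammalian cells. In E. coli the plasmid is maintained at high copy through a ColE1/pUC-type origin and selected with ampicillin via the β-lactamase gene, and an f1 origin is also present for single-stranded DNA production. The feature table additionally lists several short fragments (HIV-1 LTR, ble, lacI, lac promoter/operator, bom). These appear to be backbone remnants or partial similarity matches from automated annotation rather than functional parts of the design.
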