Addgene plasmid #182443: pcDNA3.1-hSyncytin-1(deltaFP)
Purpose: hSyncytin-1, fusion peptide deletion(320-340)
Depositing lab: Masaharu Somiya. Depositing organization: The University of Osaka.
Backbone
  Vector backbone: pcDNA3.1
  Vector type: Mammalian Expression
  Selectable markers: Neomycin (select with G418)
Growth in bacteria
  Bacterial resistance: Ampicillin, 100 μg/mL
  Growth temperature: 37°C
  Growth strain: DH5alpha
  Copy number: High Copy
Gene/Insert
  Gene/Insert name: ERVW-1 (alt name: human syncytin-1)
  Species: H. sapiens (human)
  Mutation: no fusion peptide (320-340)
  Entrez Gene: ERVW-1 (a.k.a. ENV, ENVW, ERVWE1, HERV-7q, HERV-W-ENV, HERV7Q, HERVW, HERVWENV)
  Promoter: CMV-F
  Cloning method: Gibson Cloning
  Sequencing primers: 5′ CMV-F; 3′ BGH-R
Terms and licenses: Academic/Nonprofit Terms; Industry Terms: Not Available to Industry
How to cite: pcDNA3.1-hSyncytin-1(deltaFP) was a gift from Masaharu Somiya (Addgene plasmid # 182443 ; http://n2t.net/addgene:182443 ; RRID:Addgene_182443)
